LOCUS       12 Bacteroides_coprophilus 4611 bp DNA linear 24-JUL-2015
ORIGIN
        1 ACCGGTGCCA CCATGTACCC ATACGATGTT CCAGATTACG CTTCGCCGAA GAAAAAGCGC
       61 AAGGTCGAAG CGTCCATGAA GAAAACACTG GGACTGGACC TGGGGACTAA CAGCATTGGG
      121 TGGGCCGTCA TCAACTCAAA CATCGACTCA GAAGGAAAAG AAAAGCTGGT GGGGATCAGC
      181 TCCTGCGGAA GCCGGATCAT TCCTATGGAC GCTACCACAC TGGGAGATTT CGGAAAGGGC
      241 AACACTAAAA GTCCAGTGGC AGAGCGAACC CGACTGCGGG GCATTCGGAG ACTGCTGGAA
      301 AGGTCACTGC TGAGGCGCGA GCGACTGCAC CGAGTGCTGT CAGTCATGGG GTTCCTGCCA
      361 GAGCATTACG CTAGCCAGCT GGACCGCTAT GGAAAGTTTC TGCCAGAAAC CGAGCCCAAG
      421 CTGGCATGGT ACAAAGACGA TAGCGGCAGG TATCAGTTCC TGTTTCAGAA GTCCTTCCAC
      481 GAGATGCTGG AGGACTTTCG ACAGCATCAG CCAGAACTGG TGGCAGGAGA GAAGAAAATC
      541 CCTTACGATT GGACAATCTA CTATCTGCGG AAGAAAGCAC TGTCTCAGGA GATCACTAAG
      601 GAGGAACTGG CCTGGATTCT GCTGAATTTC AACCAGAAAC GCGGCTACTA TCAGCTGCGA
      661 GGGGAGGAAG AGCAGGAAGA GAACAATAAG AGCGTGGAGT ATCACGCCCT GAAAGTGGTG
      721 AGCGTCGAGG ACTCTGGAGA AAGAAAGGGC AAAGATATCT GGTACAATGT GACTCTGGAG
      781 AACGGATGGG TCTATCGACG GGCTAGCAAC ATTCCCCTGG ACTGGACCGG CAAGGTGAAA
      841 GAGTTCGTGG TCACTACCGA GCTGGACGAT GCCGGGAACC CAAAGAAAGA TAAGGAAGGA
      901 AATGTGAAAA GATCCTTTAG GGCACCAAAG GAGGACGATT GGGGGCTGCT GAAAACTAGG
      961 ACCCAGGCTC AGATCGACGA ATCCGGCAAG ACCGTGGGAA CTTACATCTA CGAGTCTCTG
     1021 CTGTGTATGC CCAACCAGAA GATCCGGGGA AAACTGGTGA GGACCATTGA ACGCAAGTAC
     1081 TATAAAGACG AGCTGAGACA GATCCTGGTG AAGCAGAGCG AGTTCCACGC CGCTCTGCAG
     1141 GATCATAATC TGCTGCTGTC CTGTATCGAA GAGCTGTACC CTAACAATGA GGCCCACAGA
     1201 AGGCTGCTGA GCGCCAGCAG CTTCATCTAC TTCCTGATCG AGGACATTCT GTTTTATCAG
     1261 CGCCCACTGA AGTCCCAGAA AGGGCTGATC GATAACTGCC CCTACGAGTC TCACATCTAC
     1321 AAGGATAAGA AAGATGGAAG TCTGCACCAT GTGCCTCTGA AGTGTGTCAG CAAATCCCAT
     1381 CCACTGTTCC AGGAATTTCG CCTGTGGCAG TTCCTGTCTA ACCTGCGAAT CTACCAGAGA
     1441 GAGAGGATGA TGGACGGCAG TCTGAAACTG GACGTGGATG TCACCCGGGA GTTCCTGCCC
     1501 TCAGAAGAGG ACTACGTGAA GCTGTTTGAT TGGCTGAATG AGAGAAAGGA AATCTCTCAG
     1561 AAATTCCTGC TGGCTTATAA ACCTTTTGGG CTGAAGAAAA ACGAACAGGC AAATTACAGA
     1621 TGGAACTATG TGGAGGACAA GAGCTACCCC TGCAACGAGA CACGGGCAGA AATCAAGAGC
     1681 AGACTGTCCA AAGCCGGAGT GCCTGAAGAG TTTCTGACTG AAGAGAAGGA AGAGGCCCTG
     1741 TGGCACATCC TGTATTCTAT TAGTGATAAG AAAGAGCTGA CTAAGGCTCT GGGCACCTTC
     1801 GCAGCCAAAA ACTGTCTGAA TGAGTCTTTC GTGGAAGTCT TTGCCAAGAT CCCCCCTTTT
     1861 GAGTCAAACT ACGCTGCATA TAGCCTGAAG GCTATTAGGA AACTGCTGGC ACTGATGCGC
     1921 ATGGGGAAGT ACTGGAATGA ACAGGCCATC GACAGGCAGA CTCGCGATCG AATCGAGAAA
     1981 ATTCTGACCG GAGAGTATGA CGAAACAATC CGGAGCAGAG TGAGGGAGAA GGCAATGCTG
     2041 CTGACCGATA TTAGCAGCTT CCGGGGCCTG CCTCTGTGGC TGGCCTGTTA CATCGTGTAT
     2101 GACCGCCACT CAGAGAGCAA GGAACTGGTC AAATGGGAGA CACCAGCCGA CATCGATCAT
     2161 TTCCTGTCCA AGTTTAAACA GAACAGCCTG CGGAACCCCA TCGTGGAACA GGTCATTACA
     2221 GAGTCCCTGC GCACTGTGCG AGACATTTGG AAGCAGGAGG GAAAAATCGA TGAGATTCAC
     2281 GTGGAACTGG GCCGGGAGAT GAAGAACCCT GCAAAAGAGC GCGCCCGAAT TACAGCTCAG
     2341 GTGCAGGAAA ATGAGAACAC TAATCTGAGA ATCAAGGCTC TGCTGGCAGA GTTCATGAAC
     2401 CCCGAATTTG AGATTGAAAA TGTGCATCCA TACTCACCCG GCCAGCAGGA AATCCTGCGG
     2461 ATCTACGAGG ACGGCGTGCT GAGCGGGATC GCTGAGAAGG ATCTGCCTGA CGATATCACA
     2521 GCAATTCTGA AGAAATTCCG AGAAAACGAC GTGAAGAAAC GGCCAACAAC TAGCGAAGTC
     2581 CTGCGGTACA AACTGTGGCT GGAGCAGCGG TACAGATCCC CATATACCGG AAGAGTGATC
     2641 CCCCTGGGCA AGCTGTTCAC ACCTGCTTAC GAGATCGAAC ACGTGATTCC CCAGAGCCGG
     2701 TATTTTGACG ATTCCATCTC TAACAAAGTG ATCTGCGAAA GTGCCGTCAA TAAGCTGAAA
     2761 GATAACTGTC TGGGCTATGA GTTCATCAAG AAACATTCCG GGGAGATGGT GGAACTGGGG
     2821 AATGGAGAGA CAGTGCCCGT GTTCAGCGTG GAAGAGTACG AACGGTTCGT CAAGGAGTCT
     2881 TACTTCGGCA ACAGTAAGAA AATGAAGAAA CTGCTGCTGG AGGACATCCC AGATAGCTTC
     2941 ATTGAGAGAC AGCTGAATGA CAGTCGATAC ATCTCACGGG TGGTCACATC TCTGCTGAGT
     3001 AACCTGGTGT GCGAAGAGGG AGAGCAGGAT GGCCTGTCCA AGAATGTGAT CGTCTGTACC
     3061 GGCGGGATTA CAGACAGGCT GAAGAAAGAT TGGGGAGTGC AGGAAGTCTG GAACCGCATC
     3121 ATTCTGCCTC GGTTCCTGAG ACTGAATGAG ATCACCGGAC GGACAGACTT TACAAGTACT
     3181 TCAGTGAACG GCCACCTGCT GCCTGCCCTG CCACTGTACC TGCAGAAGGG CTTTAATAAG
     3241 AAAAGAATTG ACCATAGGCA CCATGCCATG GATGCTATCG TGATTGCCTG CGCTAACCGG
     3301 AATATCGTCA ACTACCTGAA CAATTCCTCT GCTAGAAAGA ACAGCGAAAT TAGCCGATAT
     3361 GACCTGCAGC GGCTGCTGTG TGAGAAGGTG AAAACCGATG CCAACGGCAA TTACAAGTGG
     3421 ATCCTGAGGA AACCATGGGA GACATTCACC CAGGATGTGT ATGCCGCTCT GACAAACATC
     3481 GTGGTCAGCT TTAAGCAGAA TCTGCGCGTG ATTAATCGAA CCACAAACTA CTATCAGCAC
     3541 TACAACGAGG CAGGGGAAAA GCGCATGATC CCTCAGACCA AAGGCGACAG ATGGGCCATT
     3601 AGAAAGCCAA TGCATAAAGA TACTGTGTAT GGCGAAGTCA ATCTGAGAAA GGAGAAAACC
     3661 CTGCCACTGA GGGACGTGGT CAAGAACCCC AGTATCGTGG TCGATAAATC ACTGAAGAAC
     3721 AAGCTGTACG AGCTGCTGAA GAGCCAGTAT GACCTGAAGG CAATCGCCAA ATACTTCGAG
     3781 ACACACCAGG ACGTGTGGGC AGATGTCAAC CTGAAGAAAA TTAAGGTGTA CTACTTCACT
     3841 AAGGAGACAA ACGAAAGATT CTTTGCCACT AGGAAGAGCC TGGACCCATC CTTTGATCAG
     3901 AAGAAAATCG AAGAGGAAGT GACTGATACC GGCGTCCAGA AGATTCTGCT GCACCATCTG
     3961 CAGCAGAACA ATAACGACCC TGATATGGCC TTTTCCCCAG ACGGCATCGA TAGGATGAAC
     4021 CAGAATATGA CCATTCTGAA TGACGGGAAG TGGCACCAGC CCATCTACAA AGTGCGCACA
     4081 TATGAAAAGG CAGATAAATT CGCCGTCGGC GAGTCTGGGA ACAAGGCCAA GAAATTTGTG
     4141 GAAGCAGCCA AAGGCACCAA TCTGTTCTTT GCCGTGTACG AGAGTGTCCA GGAGGACGAA
     4201 GCTATCGGGA AGCAGGTCTG CAAACGGACA TTCGCCACTA TCCCCCTGAA CGAAGTGATC
     4261 AAGAGAAAGA AACAGGGCCT GCCCGCTGCA CCTGAGGACC TGAACGGGAA TCTGCCCAAG
     4321 TTTGTGCTGA GCCCTAACGA TCTGGTCTAC CTGCCCACCG AGGAAGAGAG GAATAGTTCA
     4381 CGCATCATTC AGCCTCTGGA CAGGGAGCGC ATCTATAAGA TGGTGAGCTC CTCTGGGAGT
     4441 CAGTGCTTCT TTATCAAAGT GTTCGTCGCC AATTCAATTT GGGATAAGAA CGAATACAGC
     4501 AGCCTGAACA AGATGGAGAG GGCTATTACA AACGAAATGA TCAAGGAGAT TTGTGTGCCT
     4561 ATCAAAATTG ACCGCCTGGG CAATGTCAGC CTGATCCAGA TTTAAGAATT C
//
