>Addgene plasmid #68325 | PX388 Bacteroides coprophilus Cas9 | depositor full sequence | sequence record 125196 | PX388 Bacteroides coprophilus Cas9 sequence 11723 bps
TCCTGCATCTTTTAATCAAATCCCAAGATGTGTATAAACGCGCCGGTATGTACAGGAAGAGGTTTATACT
AAACTGTTACATTGCAAACGTGGTTTCGTGTGCCAAGTGTGAAAACCGATGTTTAATCAAGGCTCTGACG
CATTTCTACAACCACGACTCCAAGTGTGTGGGTGAAGTCATGCATCTTTTAATCAAATCCCAAGATGTGT
ATAAACCACCAAACTGCCAAAAAATGAAAACTGTCGACAAGCTCTGTCCGTTTGCTGGCAACTGCAAGGG
TCTCAATCCTATTTGTAATTATTGAATAATAAAACAATTATAAATGTCAAATTTGTTTTTTATTAACGAT
ACAAACCAAACGCAACAAGAACATTTGTAGTATTATCTATAATTGAAAACGCGTAGTTATAATCGCTGAG
GTAATATTTAAAATCATTTTCAAATGATTCACAGTTAATTTGCGACAATATAATTTTATTTTCACATAAA
CTAGACGCCTTGTCGTCTTCTTCTTCGTATTCCTTCTCTTTTTCATTTTTCTCTTCATAAAAATTAACAT
AGTTATTATCGTATCCATATATGTATCTATCGTATAGAGTAAATTTTTTGTTGTCATAAATATATATGTC
TTTTTTAATGGGGTGTATAGTACCGCTGCGCATAGTTTTTCTGTAATTTACAACAGTGCTATTTTCTGGT
AGTTCTTCGGAGTGTGTTGCTTTAATTATTAAATTTATATAATCAATGAATTTGGGATCGTCGGTTTTGT
ACAATATGTTGCCGGCATAGTACGCAGCTTCTTCTAGTTCAATTACACCATTTTTTAGCAGCACCGGATT
AACATAACTTTCCAAAATGTTGTACGAACCGTTAAACAAAAACAGTTCACCTCCCTTTTCTATACTATTG
TCTGCGAGCAGTTGTTTGTTGTTAAAAATAACAGCCATTGTAATGAGACGCACAAACTAATATCACAAAC
TGGAAATGTCTATCAATATATAGTTGCTGATGGCCGGCCCTCGAGTAGTTATTAATAGTAATCAATTACG
GGGTCATTAGTTCATAGCCCATATATGGAGTTCCGCGTTACATAACTTACGGTAAATGGCCCGCCTGGCT
GACCGCCCAACGACCCCCGCCCATTGACGTCAATAATGACGTATGTTCCCATAGTAACGCCAATAGGGAC
TTTCCATTGACGTCAATGGGTGGAGTATTTACGGTAAACTGCCCACTTGGCAGTACATCAAGTGTATCAT
ATGCCAAGTACGCCCCCTATTGACGTCAATGACGGTAAATGGCCCGCCTGGCATTATGCCCAGTACATGA
CCTTATGGGACTTTCCTACTTGGCAGTACATCTACGTATTAGTCATCGCTATTACCATGGTGATGCGGTT
TTGGCAGTACATCAATGGGCGTGGATAGCGGTTTGACTCACGGGGATTTCCAAGTCTCCACCCCATTGAC
GTCAATGGGAGTTTGTTTTGGCACCAAAATCAACGGGACTTTCCAAAATGTCGTAACAACTCCGCCCCAT
TGACGCAAATGGGCGGTAGGCGTGTACGGTGGGAGGTCTATATAAGCAGAGCTGGTTTAGTGAACCGTGG
ATCTTAATACGACTCACTATAGGGGAATTGTGAGCGGATAACAATTCCGGGACCTTTAATTCAACCCAAC
ACAATATATTATAGTTAAATAAGAATTATTATCAAATCATTTGTATATTAATTAAAATACTATACTGTAA
ATTACATTTTATTTACAATCAACAAGTTTGTACAAAAAAGCAGGCTAAGGAGATATACCACCGGTGCCAC
CATGTACCCATACGATGTTCCAGATTACGCTTCGCCGAAGAAAAAGCGCAAGGTCGAAGCGTCCATGAAG
AAAACACTGGGACTGGACCTGGGGACTAACAGCATTGGGTGGGCCGTCATCAACTCAAACATCGACTCAG
AAGGAAAAGAAAAGCTGGTGGGGATCAGCTCCTGCGGAAGCCGGATCATTCCTATGGACGCTACCACACT
GGGAGATTTCGGAAAGGGCAACACTAAAAGTCCAGTGGCAGAGCGAACCCGACTGCGGGGCATTCGGAGA
CTGCTGGAAAGGTCACTGCTGAGGCGCGAGCGACTGCACCGAGTGCTGTCAGTCATGGGGTTCCTGCCAG
AGCATTACGCTAGCCAGCTGGACCGCTATGGAAAGTTTCTGCCAGAAACCGAGCCCAAGCTGGCATGGTA
CAAAGACGATAGCGGCAGGTATCAGTTCCTGTTTCAGAAGTCCTTCCACGAGATGCTGGAGGACTTTCGA
CAGCATCAGCCAGAACTGGTGGCAGGAGAGAAGAAAATCCCTTACGATTGGACAATCTACTATCTGCGGA
AGAAAGCACTGTCTCAGGAGATCACTAAGGAGGAACTGGCCTGGATTCTGCTGAATTTCAACCAGAAACG
CGGCTACTATCAGCTGCGAGGGGAGGAAGAGCAGGAAGAGAACAATAAGAGCGTGGAGTATCACGCCCTG
AAAGTGGTGAGCGTCGAGGACTCTGGAGAAAGAAAGGGCAAAGATATCTGGTACAATGTGACTCTGGAGA
ACGGATGGGTCTATCGACGGGCTAGCAACATTCCCCTGGACTGGACCGGCAAGGTGAAAGAGTTCGTGGT
CACTACCGAGCTGGACGATGCCGGGAACCCAAAGAAAGATAAGGAAGGAAATGTGAAAAGATCCTTTAGG
GCACCAAAGGAGGACGATTGGGGGCTGCTGAAAACTAGGACCCAGGCTCAGATCGACGAATCCGGCAAGA
CCGTGGGAACTTACATCTACGAGTCTCTGCTGTGTATGCCCAACCAGAAGATCCGGGGAAAACTGGTGAG
GACCATTGAACGCAAGTACTATAAAGACGAGCTGAGACAGATCCTGGTGAAGCAGAGCGAGTTCCACGCC
GCTCTGCAGGATCATAATCTGCTGCTGTCCTGTATCGAAGAGCTGTACCCTAACAATGAGGCCCACAGAA
GGCTGCTGAGCGCCAGCAGCTTCATCTACTTCCTGATCGAGGACATTCTGTTTTATCAGCGCCCACTGAA
GTCCCAGAAAGGGCTGATCGATAACTGCCCCTACGAGTCTCACATCTACAAGGATAAGAAAGATGGAAGT
CTGCACCATGTGCCTCTGAAGTGTGTCAGCAAATCCCATCCACTGTTCCAGGAATTTCGCCTGTGGCAGT
TCCTGTCTAACCTGCGAATCTACCAGAGAGAGAGGATGATGGACGGCAGTCTGAAACTGGACGTGGATGT
CACCCGGGAGTTCCTGCCCTCAGAAGAGGACTACGTGAAGCTGTTTGATTGGCTGAATGAGAGAAAGGAA
ATCTCTCAGAAATTCCTGCTGGCTTATAAACCTTTTGGGCTGAAGAAAAACGAACAGGCAAATTACAGAT
GGAACTATGTGGAGGACAAGAGCTACCCCTGCAACGAGACACGGGCAGAAATCAAGAGCAGACTGTCCAA
AGCCGGAGTGCCTGAAGAGTTTCTGACTGAAGAGAAGGAAGAGGCCCTGTGGCACATCCTGTATTCTATT
AGTGATAAGAAAGAGCTGACTAAGGCTCTGGGCACCTTCGCAGCCAAAAACTGTCTGAATGAGTCTTTCG
TGGAAGTCTTTGCCAAGATCCCCCCTTTTGAGTCAAACTACGCTGCATATAGCCTGAAGGCTATTAGGAA
ACTGCTGGCACTGATGCGCATGGGGAAGTACTGGAATGAACAGGCCATCGACAGGCAGACTCGCGATCGA
ATCGAGAAAATTCTGACCGGAGAGTATGACGAAACAATCCGGAGCAGAGTGAGGGAGAAGGCAATGCTGC
TGACCGATATTAGCAGCTTCCGGGGCCTGCCTCTGTGGCTGGCCTGTTACATCGTGTATGACCGCCACTC
AGAGAGCAAGGAACTGGTCAAATGGGAGACACCAGCCGACATCGATCATTTCCTGTCCAAGTTTAAACAG
AACAGCCTGCGGAACCCCATCGTGGAACAGGTCATTACAGAGTCCCTGCGCACTGTGCGAGACATTTGGA
AGCAGGAGGGAAAAATCGATGAGATTCACGTGGAACTGGGCCGGGAGATGAAGAACCCTGCAAAAGAGCG
CGCCCGAATTACAGCTCAGGTGCAGGAAAATGAGAACACTAATCTGAGAATCAAGGCTCTGCTGGCAGAG
TTCATGAACCCCGAATTTGAGATTGAAAATGTGCATCCATACTCACCCGGCCAGCAGGAAATCCTGCGGA
TCTACGAGGACGGCGTGCTGAGCGGGATCGCTGAGAAGGATCTGCCTGACGATATCACAGCAATTCTGAA
GAAATTCCGAGAAAACGACGTGAAGAAACGGCCAACAACTAGCGAAGTCCTGCGGTACAAACTGTGGCTG
GAGCAGCGGTACAGATCCCCATATACCGGAAGAGTGATCCCCCTGGGCAAGCTGTTCACACCTGCTTACG
AGATCGAACACGTGATTCCCCAGAGCCGGTATTTTGACGATTCCATCTCTAACAAAGTGATCTGCGAAAG
TGCCGTCAATAAGCTGAAAGATAACTGTCTGGGCTATGAGTTCATCAAGAAACATTCCGGGGAGATGGTG
GAACTGGGGAATGGAGAGACAGTGCCCGTGTTCAGCGTGGAAGAGTACGAACGGTTCGTCAAGGAGTCTT
ACTTCGGCAACAGTAAGAAAATGAAGAAACTGCTGCTGGAGGACATCCCAGATAGCTTCATTGAGAGACA
GCTGAATGACAGTCGATACATCTCACGGGTGGTCACATCTCTGCTGAGTAACCTGGTGTGCGAAGAGGGA
GAGCAGGATGGCCTGTCCAAGAATGTGATCGTCTGTACCGGCGGGATTACAGACAGGCTGAAGAAAGATT
GGGGAGTGCAGGAAGTCTGGAACCGCATCATTCTGCCTCGGTTCCTGAGACTGAATGAGATCACCGGACG
GACAGACTTTACAAGTACTTCAGTGAACGGCCACCTGCTGCCTGCCCTGCCACTGTACCTGCAGAAGGGC
TTTAATAAGAAAAGAATTGACCATAGGCACCATGCCATGGATGCTATCGTGATTGCCTGCGCTAACCGGA
ATATCGTCAACTACCTGAACAATTCCTCTGCTAGAAAGAACAGCGAAATTAGCCGATATGACCTGCAGCG
GCTGCTGTGTGAGAAGGTGAAAACCGATGCCAACGGCAATTACAAGTGGATCCTGAGGAAACCATGGGAG
ACATTCACCCAGGATGTGTATGCCGCTCTGACAAACATCGTGGTCAGCTTTAAGCAGAATCTGCGCGTGA
TTAATCGAACCACAAACTACTATCAGCACTACAACGAGGCAGGGGAAAAGCGCATGATCCCTCAGACCAA
AGGCGACAGATGGGCCATTAGAAAGCCAATGCATAAAGATACTGTGTATGGCGAAGTCAATCTGAGAAAG
GAGAAAACCCTGCCACTGAGGGACGTGGTCAAGAACCCCAGTATCGTGGTCGATAAATCACTGAAGAACA
AGCTGTACGAGCTGCTGAAGAGCCAGTATGACCTGAAGGCAATCGCCAAATACTTCGAGACACACCAGGA
CGTGTGGGCAGATGTCAACCTGAAGAAAATTAAGGTGTACTACTTCACTAAGGAGACAAACGAAAGATTC
TTTGCCACTAGGAAGAGCCTGGACCCATCCTTTGATCAGAAGAAAATCGAAGAGGAAGTGACTGATACCG
GCGTCCAGAAGATTCTGCTGCACCATCTGCAGCAGAACAATAACGACCCTGATATGGCCTTTTCCCCAGA
CGGCATCGATAGGATGAACCAGAATATGACCATTCTGAATGACGGGAAGTGGCACCAGCCCATCTACAAA
GTGCGCACATATGAAAAGGCAGATAAATTCGCCGTCGGCGAGTCTGGGAACAAGGCCAAGAAATTTGTGG
AAGCAGCCAAAGGCACCAATCTGTTCTTTGCCGTGTACGAGAGTGTCCAGGAGGACGAAGCTATCGGGAA
GCAGGTCTGCAAACGGACATTCGCCACTATCCCCCTGAACGAAGTGATCAAGAGAAAGAAACAGGGCCTG
CCCGCTGCACCTGAGGACCTGAACGGGAATCTGCCCAAGTTTGTGCTGAGCCCTAACGATCTGGTCTACC
TGCCCACCGAGGAAGAGAGGAATAGTTCACGCATCATTCAGCCTCTGGACAGGGAGCGCATCTATAAGAT
GGTGAGCTCCTCTGGGAGTCAGTGCTTCTTTATCAAAGTGTTCGTCGCCAATTCAATTTGGGATAAGAAC
GAATACAGCAGCCTGAACAAGATGGAGAGGGCTATTACAAACGAAATGATCAAGGAGATTTGTGTGCCTA
TCAAAATTGACCGCCTGGGCAATGTCAGCCTGATCCAGATTTAAGAATTCGGTACCGAGCTCAAGCTTGC
GGCCGCCTATAGTGTCACCTAAATCGTAACCCAGCTTTCTTGTACAAAGTGGTCGGGTGGCATCCCTGTG
ACCCCTCCCCAGTGCCTCTCCTGGCCCTGGAAGTTGCCACTCCAGTGCCCACCAGCCTTGTCCTAATAAA
ATTAAGTTGCATCATTTTGTCTGACTAGGTGTCCTTCTATAATATTATGGGGTGGAGGGGGGTGGTATGG
AGCAAGGGGCAAGTTGGGATGACAACCTGTAGGGCCTGCGGGGTCTATTGGGAACCAAGCTGGAGTGCAG
TGGCACAATCTTGGCTCACTGCAATCTCCGCCTCCTGGGTTCAAGCGATTCTCCTGCCTCAGCCTCCCGA
GTTGTTGGGATTCCAGGCATGCATGACCAGGCTCAGCTAATTTTTGTTTTTTTGGTAGAGACGGGGTTTC
ACCATATTGGCCAGGCTGGTCTCCAACTCCTAATCTCAGGTGATCTACCCACCTTGGCCTCCCAAATTGC
TGGGATTACAGGCGTGAACCACTGCTCCCTTCCCTGTCCTTCTAGCATAACCCCTTGGGGCCTCTAAACG
GGTCTTGAGGGGTTTTTTGTCTAGAAGACAATAGCAGGCATGCTGGGGATGCGGTGGGCTCTATGGCTTC
TGAGGCGGAAAGAACCAGCTGGGGCTCTAGGGGGTATCCCC
[124 nt withheld, positions 7112-7235]
C
[91 nt withheld, positions 7237-7327]
A
[49 nt withheld, positions 7329-7377]
CCTTTGACGTTGGAGTCCACGTTCTTT
[37 nt withheld, positions 7405-7441]
ACCCTATCTCGGTCTATTCTTTTGATTTATAAGGGATTTTGCCGATTTCGGCCTATTGGTTAAAAAATGA
GCTGATTTAACAAAAATTTAACGCGAATTAATTCTGTGGAATGTGTGTCAGTTAGGGTGTGGAAAGTCCC
CAGGCTCCCCAGCAGGCAGAAGTATGCAAAGCATGCATCTCAATTAGTCAGCAACCAGGTGTGGAAAGTC
CCCAGGCTCCCCAGCAGGCAGAAGTATGCAAAGCATGCATCTCAATTAGTCAGCAACCATAGTCCCGCCC
CTAACTCCGCCCATCCCGCCCCTAACTCCGCCCAGTTCCGCCCATTCTCCGCCCCATGGCTGACTAATTT
TTTTTATTTATGCAGAGGCCGAGGCCGCCTCTGCCTCTGAGCTATTCCAGAAGTAGTGAGGAGGCTTTTT
TGGAGGCCTAGGCTTTTGCAAAAAGCTCCCGGGAGCTTGTATATCCATTTTCGGATCTGATCAAGAGACA
GGATGAGGATCGTTTCGCATGATTGAACAAGATGGATTGCACGCAGGTTCTCCGGCCGCTTGGGTGGAGA
GGCTATTCGGCTATGACTGGGCACAACAGACAATCGGCTGCTCTGATGCCGCCGTGTTCCGGCTGTCAGC
GCAGGGGCGCCCGGTTCTTTTTGTCAAGACCGACCTGTCCGGTGCCCTGAATGAACTGCAGGACGAGGCA
GCGCGGCTATCGTGGCTGGCCACGACGGGCGTTCCTTGCGCAGCTGTGCTCGACGTTGTCACTGAAGCGG
GAAGGGACTGGCTGCTATTGGGCGAAGTGCCGGGGCAGGATCTCCTGTCATCTCACCTTGCTCCTGCCGA
GAAAGTATCCATCATGGCTGATGCAATGCGGCGGCTGCATACGCTTGATCCGGCTACCTGCCCATTCGAC
CACCAAGCGAAACATCGCATCGAGCGAGCACGTACTCGGATGGAAGCCGGTCTTGTCGATCAGGATGATC
TGGACGAAGAGCATCAGGGGCTCGCGCCAGCCGAACTGTTCGCCAGGCTCAAGGCGCGCATGCCCGACGG
CGAGGATCTCGTCGTGACCCATGGCGATGCCTGCTTGCCGAATATCATGGTGGAAAATGGCCGCTTTTCT
GGATTCATCGACTGTGGCCGGCTGGGTGTGGCGGACCGCTATCAGGACATAGCGTTGGCTACCCGTGATA
TTGCTGAAGAGCTTGGCGGCGAATGGGCTGACCGCTTCCTCGTGCTTTACGGTATCGCCGCTCCCGATTC
GCAGCGCATCGCCTTCTATCGCCTTCTTGACGAGTTCTTCTGAGCGGGACTCTGGGGTTCGAAATGACCG
ACCAAGCGACGCCCAACCTGCCATCACGAGATTTCGATTCCACCGCCGCCTTCTATGAAAGGTTGGGCTT
CGGAATCGTTTTCCGGGACGCCGGCTGGATGATCCTCCAGCGCGGGGATCTCATGCTGGAGTTCTTCGCC
CACCCCAACTTGTTTATTGCAGCTTATAATGGTTACAAATAAAGCAATAGCATCACAAATTTCACAAATA
AAGCATTTTTTTCACTGCATTCTAGTTGTGGTTTGTCCAAACTCATCAATGTATCTTATCATGTCTGTTC
ATGAAGCCCCTTGAGCATCTGACTTCTGGCTAATAAAGGAAATTTATTTTCATTGCAATAGTGTGTTGGA
ATTTTTTGTGTCTCTCACTCGGAAGGACATATGGGAGGGCAAATCATTTAAAACATCAGAATGAGTATTT
GGTTTAGAGTTTGGCAACATATGCCCATATGTAACTAGCATAACCCCTTGGGGCCTCTAAACGGGTCTTG
AGGGGTTTTTTGCTGAAAGCATGCGGAGGAAATTCTCCTTGAAGTTTCCCTGGTGTTCAAAGTAAAGGAG
TTTGCACCAGACGCACCTCTGTTCACTGGTCCGGCGTATTAAAACACGATACATTGTTATTAGTACATTT
ATTAAGCGCTAGATTCTGTGCGTTGTTGATTTACAGACAATTGTTGTACGTATTTTAATAATTCATTAAA
TTTATAATCTTTAGGGTGGTATGTTAGAGCGAAAATCAAATGATTTTCAGCGTCTTTATATCTGAATTTA
AATATTAAATCCTCAATAGATTTGTAAAATAGGTTTCGATTAGTTTCAAACAAGGGTTGTTTTTCCGAAC
CGATGGCTGGACTATCTAATGGATTTTCGCTCAACGCCACAAAACTTGCCAAATCTTGTAGCAGCAATCT
AGCTTTGTCGATATTCGTTTGTGTTTTGTTTTGTAATAAAGGTTCGACGTCGTTCAAAATATTATGCGCT
TTTGTATTTCTTTCATCACTGTCGTTAGTGTACAATTGACTCGACGTAAACACGTTAAATAGAGCTTGGA
CATATTTAACATCGGGCGTGTTAGCTTTATTAGGCCGATTATCGTCGTCGTCCCAACCCTCGTCGTTAGA
AGTTGCTTCCGAAGACGATTTTGCCATAGCCACACGACGCCTATTAATTGTGTCGGCTAACACGTCCGCG
ATCAAATTTGTAGTTGAGCTTTTTGGAATTGCGATCGCATAACTTCGTATAGCATACATTATACGAAGTT
ATAAGCTCGGAACGCTGCGCTCGGTCGTTCGGCTGCGGCGAGCGGTATCAGCTCACTCAAAGGCGGTAAT
ACGGTTATCCACAGAATCAGGGGATAACGCAGGAAAGAACATGTGAGCAAAAGGCCAGCAAAAGGCCAGG
AACCGTAAAAAGGCCGCGTTGCTGGCGTTTTTCCATAGGCTCCGCCCCCTGACGAGCATCACAAAAATCG
ACGCTCAAGTCAGAGGTGGCGAAACCCGACAGGACTATAAAGATACCAGGCGTTTCCCCCTGGAAGCTCC
CTCGTGCGCTCTCCTGTTCCGACCCTGCCGCTTACCGGATACCTGTCCGCCTTTCTCCCTTCGGGAAGCG
TGGCGCTTTCTCAATGCTCACGCTGTAGGTATCTCAGTTCGGTGTAGGTCGTTCGCTCCAAGCTGGGCTG
TGTGCACGAACCCCCCGTTCAGCCCGACCGCTGCGCCTTATCCGGTAACTATCGTCTTGAGTCCAACCCG
GTAAGACACGACTTATCGCCACTGGCAGCAGCCACTGGTAACAGGATTAGCAGAGCGAGGTATGTAGGCG
GTGCTACAGAGTTCTTGAAGTGGTGGCCTAACTACGGCTACACTAGAAGAACAGTATTTGGTATCTGCGC
TCTGCTGAAGCCAGTTACCTTCGGAAAAAGAGTTGGTAGCTCTTGATCCGGCAAACAAACCACCGCTGGT
AGCGGTGGTTTTTTTGTTTGCAAGCAGCAGATTACGCGCAGAAAAAAAGGATCTCAAGAAGATCCTTTGT
TACCAATGCTTAATCAGTGAGGCACCTATCTCAGCGATCTGTCTATTTCGTTCATCCATAGTTGCCTGAC
TCCCCGTCGTGTAGATAACTACGATACGGGAGGGCTTACCATCTGGCCCCAGTGCTGCAATGATACCGCG
AGACCCACGCTCACCGGCTCCAGATTTATCAGCAATAAACCAGCCAGCCGGAAGGGCCGAGCGCAGAAGT
GGTCCTGCAACTTTATCCGCCTCCATCCAGTCTATTAATTGTTGCCGGGAAGCTAGAGTAAGTAGTTCGC
CAGTTAATAGTTTGCGCAACGTTGTTGCCATTGCTACAGGCATCGTGGTGTCACGCTCGTCGTTTGGTAT
GGCTTCATTCAGCTCCGGTTCCCAACGATCAAGGCGAGTTACATGATCCCCCATGTTGTGCAAAAAAGCG
GTTAGCTCCTTCGGTCCTCCGATCGTTGTCAGAAGTAAGTTGGCCGCAGTGTTATCACTCATGGTTATGG
CAGCACTGCATAATTCTCTTACTGTCATGCCATCCGTAAGATGCTTTTCTGTGACTGGTGAGTACTCAAC
CAAGTCATTCTGAGAATAGTGTATGCGGCGACCGAGTTGCTCTTGCCCGGCGTCAATACGGGATAATACC
GCGCCACATAGCAGAACTTTAAAAGTGCTCATCATTGGAAAACGTTCTTCGGGGCGAAAACTCTCAAGGA
TCTTACCGCTGTTGAGATCCAGTTCGATGTAACCCACTCGTGCACCCAACTGATCTTCAGCATCTTTTAC
TTTCACCAGCGTTTCTGGGTGAGCAAAAACAGGAAGGCAAAATGCCGCAAAAAAGGGAATAAGGGCGACA
CGGAAATGTTGAATACTCATACTCTTCCTTTTTCAATATTATTGAAGCATTTATCAGGGTTATTGTCTCA
TGTCCGCGCGTT
Features (pLannotate 1.2.2; 27 found; start..end, strand, type, name):
      4..39      +  CDS            lef2 (fragment): baculovirus late expression factor 2
    181..1008    +  misc_recomb    baculovirus recombination region (lef2/ORF603): contains ORF603 and part of lef2
   1086..1389    +  enhancer       CMV enhancer: human cytomegalovirus immediate early enhancer
   1390..1593    +  promoter       CMV promoter: human cytomegalovirus (CMV) immediate early promoter
   1615..1633    +  promoter       T7 promoter: promoter for bacteriophage T7 RNA polymerase
   1634..1658    +  protein_bind   lac operator: The lac repressor binds to the lac operator to inhibit transcription in E. coli. This inhibition can be relieved by adding lactose or isopropyl-β-D-thiogalactopyranoside (IPTG). lac repressor encoded by lacI
   1661..1770    +  promoter       p10 promoter: baculovirus promoter for expression in insect cells
   1772..1796    +  protein_bind   attB1: mutant version of attB; recombination site for the Gateway® BP reaction BP Clonase™
   1825..1852    +  CDS            3xHA (fragment): three tandem HA epitope tags
   6447..6464    -  promoter       SP6 promoter (fragment): promoter for bacteriophage SP6 RNA polymerase
   6469..6493    -  protein_bind   attB2: mutant version of attB; recombination site for the Gateway® BP reaction BP Clonase™
   6495..6971    +  polyA_signal   hGH poly(A) signal: human growth hormone polyadenylation signal
   6972..7019    +  terminator     T7 terminator: transcription terminator for bacteriophage T7 RNA polymerase
   7024..7066    +  polyA_signal   bGH poly(A) signal (fragment): bovine growth hormone polyadenylation signal
   7070..7091    +  promoter       SV40 promoter (fragment): SV40 enhancer and early promoter
   7112..7540    +  rep_origin     f1 ori (sequence partly withheld): f1 bacteriophage origin of replication; arrow indicates direction of (+) strand synthesis
   7554..7883    +  promoter       SV40 promoter: SV40 enhancer and early promoter
   7950..8741    +  CDS            neo: KKA2_KLEPN - Also known as kan, nptII. Experimental evidence at protein level: Swiss-Prot protein existence level 1. Resistance to kanamycin, neomycin, paromomycin, ribostamycin, butirosin and gentamicin B. From Klebsiella pneumoniae.
   8765..8923    +  CDS            ble (fragment): BLE_KLEPN - Experimental evidence at protein level: Swiss-Prot protein existence level 1. Binding protein with a strong affinity to the bleomycin family of antibiotics. Binds to CL990; an antimitotic-antibiotic compound. From Klebsiella pneumoniae.
   8918..9039    +  polyA_signal   SV40 poly(A) signal: SV40 polyadenylation signal
   9083..9138    +  polyA_signal   β-globin poly(A) signal: rabbit β-globin polyadenylation signal (Gil and Proudfoot, 1987)
   9226..9273    +  terminator     T7 terminator: transcription terminator for bacteriophage T7 RNA polymerase
   9286..9991    +  misc_recomb    baculovirus recombination region (ORF1629): contains part of ORF1629
  10000..10033   +  protein_bind   loxP: Cre-mediated recombination occurs in the 8-bp core sequence (GCATACAT). Cre recombinase
  10201..10788   -  rep_origin     ori: high-copy-number ColE1/pMB1/pBR322/pUC origin of replication
  10801..11661   -  CDS            AmpR: β-lactamase; bla; confers resistance to ampicillin, carbenicillin, and related antibiotics
  11662..11713   -  promoter       AmpR promoter (fragment): bla
