[The description below was written by a language model from this plasmid's Addgene catalogue record, the feature table of its GenBank file and pLannotate feature annotations shown in this document.]
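Description:
PX388 Bacteroides coprophilus Cas9 is a CRISPR expression plasmid built on the pDREAM backbone, a multi-host shuttle vector, and catalogued for mammalian expression. It carries a synthetic coding sequence for the Cas9 orthologue of Bacteroides coprophilus (BcCas9), cloned between AgeI and EcoRI sites that remain intact. According to the record, the protein carries an N-terminal HA epitope and nuclear localisation signals at both termini, allowing immunodetection and directing the nuclease to the nucleus. The generated feature table for the 11.7 kb full sequence does not annotate the Cas9 ORF itself. It shows only an HA tag fragment at the start of a long unannotated stretch lying between attB1 and attB2 Gateway sites, which is where the insert would sit. The separate GenBank record of about 4.6 kb has no features and appears to cover only the Cas9 insert rather than the whole plasmid.

Upstream of the insert sit stacked promoters typical of this backbone: the CMV enhancer/promoter for mammalian cells, a T7 promoter with lac operator for E. coli, and the baculoviral p10 promoter for insect cells. An hGH polyadenylation signal and a T7 terminator follow the insert. Baculovirus recombination regions (lef2/ORF603 and ORF1629) flank the cassette and would permit transfer into a baculovirus genome, and a loxP site is also present. An SV40 promoter drives a neo gene with an SV40 poly(A) signal for G418 selection in mammalian cells. Propagation in bacteria relies on a high-copy ColE1/pUC-type origin and ampicillin resistance, and an f1 origin is also present. No guide RNA cassette is annotated, so the plasmid appears to supply only the nuclease, consistent with testing this Cas9 orthologue in mammalian cells.
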