Addgene plasmid #68325: PX388 Bacteroides coprophilus Cas9
Purpose: Bacteroides coprophilus Cas9
Depositing lab: Feng Zhang. Depositing organization: Broad Institute.
Backbone
  Vector backbone: pDREAM
  Vector type: Mammalian Expression, CRISPR
Growth in bacteria
  Bacterial resistance: Ampicillin, 100 μg/mL
  Growth temperature: 37°C
  Growth strain: Stbl3
  Copy number: Unknown
Gene/Insert
  Gene/Insert name: BcCas9 (alt name: Bacteroides coprophilus Cas9)
  Species: Synthetic; Bacteroides coprophilus
  Promoter: CMV
  Tag / fusion protein: NLS (N terminal on insert); NLS (C terminal on insert); HA (N terminal on insert)
  Cloning method: Restriction Enzyme; 5′ cloning site AgeI (not destroyed); 3′ cloning site EcoRI (not destroyed)
  Sequencing primers: 5′ CMV-F; 3′ NA
Terms and licenses: Academic/Nonprofit Terms; Industry Terms: Not Available to Industry
How to cite: PX388 Bacteroides coprophilus Cas9 was a gift from Feng Zhang (Addgene plasmid # 68325 ; http://n2t.net/addgene:68325 ; RRID:Addgene_68325)
