>Addgene plasmid #68325 | PX388 Bacteroides coprophilus Cas9 | addgene partial sequence | sequence record 122573 | C-CMV-24 5'-TATTAGGACAAGGCTGGTGGGCAC-3'
CCAGGGCCAGGAGAGGCACTGGGGAGGGGTCACAGGGATGCCACCCGACCACTTTGTACAAGAAAGCTGG
GTTACGATTTAGGTGACACTATAGGCGGCCGCAAGCTTGAGCTCGGTACCGAATTCTTAAATCTGGATCA
GGCTGACATTGCCCAGGCGGTCAATTTTGATAGGCACACAAATCTCCTTGATCATTTCGTTTGTAATAGC
CCTCTCCATCTTGTTCAGGCTGCTGTATTCGTTCTTATCCCAAATTGAATTGGCGACGAACACTTTGATA
AAGAAGCACTGACTCCCAGAGGAGCTCACCATCTTATAGATGCGCTCCCTGTCCAGAGGCTGAATGATGC
GTGAACTATTCCTCTCTTCCTCGGTGGGCAGGTAGACCAGATCGTTAGGGCTCAGCACAAACTTGGGCAG
ATTCCCGTTCAGGTCCTCAGGTGCAGCGGGCAGGCCCTGTTTCTTTCTCTTGATCACTTCGTTCAGGGGG
ATAGTGGCGAATGTCCGTTTGCAGACCTGCTTCCCGATAGCTTCGTCCTCCTGGACACTCTCGTACACGG
CAAAGAACAGATTGGTGCCTTTGGCTGCTTCCACAAATTTCTTGGCCTTGTTCCCAGACTCGCCGACGGC
GAATTTATCTGCCTTTTCATATGTGCGCACTTTGTAGATGGGCTGGTGCCACTTCCCGTCATTCAGAATG
GTCATATTCTGGTTCATCCTATCGATGCCGTCTGGGGAAAAGGCCATATCAGGGTCGTTATTGTTCTGCT
GCAGATGGTGCAGCAGAATCTTCTGGACGCCGGTATCAGTCACTTCCTCTTCGATTTTCTTCTGATCAAA
GGATGGGTCCAGGCTCTTCCTA
