>Addgene plasmid #68325 | PX388 Bacteroides coprophilus Cas9 | addgene partial sequence | sequence record 125061 | CMV-F 5'-CGCAAATGGGCGGTAGGCGTG-3'
CTATATAAGCAGAGCTGGTTTAGTGAACCGTGGATCTTAATACGACTCACTATAGGGGAATTGTGAGCGG
ATAACAATTCCGGGACCTTTAATTCAACCCAACACAATATATTATAGTTAAATAAGAATTATTATCAAAT
CATTTGTATATTAATTAAAATACTATACTGTAAATTACATTTTATTTACAATCAACAAGTTTGTACAAAA
AAGCAGGCTAAGGAGATATACCACCGGTGCCACCATGTACCCATACGATGTTCCAGATTACGCTTCGCCG
AAGAAAAAGCGCAAGGTCGAAGCGTCCATGAAGAAAACACTGGGACTGGACCTGGGGACTAACAGCATTG
GGTGGGCCGTCATCAACTCAAACATCGACTCAGAAGGAAAAGAAAAGCTGGTGGGGATCAGCTCCTGCGG
AAGCCGGATCATTCCTATGGACGCTACCACACTGGGAGATTTCGGAAAGGGCAACACTAAAAGTCCAGTG
GCAGAGCGAACCCGACTGCGGGGCATTCGGAGACTGCTGGAAAGGTCACTGCTGAGGCGCGAGCGACTGC
ACCGAGTGCTGTCAGTCATGGGGTTCCTGCCAGAGCATTACGCTAGCCAGCTGGACCGCTATGGAAAGTT
TCTGCCAGAAACCGAGCCCAAGCTGGCATGGTACAAAGACGATAGCGGCAGGTATCAGTTCCTGTTTCAG
AAGTCCTTCCACGAGATGCTGGAGGACTTTCGACAGCATCAGCCAGAACTGGTGGCAGGAGAGAAGAAAA
TCCCTTACGATTGGACAATCTACTATCTGCGGAAGAAAGCACTGTCTCAGGAGATCACTAAGGAGGAACT
GGCCTGGATTCTGCTGAATTTCAACCAGAAACGCGGCTACTATCAGCTGCGAGGGGAGGAAGAGCAGGAA
GAGAACAATAAGAGCGTGGAGTATCACGCCCTGAAAGTGGTGAGCGTCGAGGACTCTGGAGAAAGAAAGG
GCAAAGATATCTGGTACAATGTGACTCTGGAGAACGGATGGGTCTATCGACGGGCTAGCAACATTCCCCT
GGACTGGACCGGCAAGGTGAAAGAGTTCGTGGTCACTACCGAGCTGGACGATGCCGGGAACCCAAAGAAA
GATAAGGAAGGAAATGTGAAA
